>Addgene plasmid #117373 | pmiRGLO-TNFRSF10B | addgene full sequence | sequence record 231681 | Addgene NGS Result
CGGCCACGATGCGTCCGGCGTAGAGGATCGAGATCTACCGGGTAGGGGAGGCGCTTTTCCCAAGGCAGTC
TGGAGCATGCGCTTTAGCAGCCCCGCTGGGCACTTGGCGCTACACAAGTGGCCTCTGGCCTCGCACACAT
TCCACATCCACCGGTAGGCGCCAACCGGCTCCGTTCTTTGGTGGCCCCTTCGCGCCACCTTCTACTCCTC
CCCTAGTCAGGAAGTTCCCCCCCGCCCCGCAGCTCGCGTCGTGCAGGACGTGACAAATGGAAGTAGCACG
TCTCACTAGTCTCGTGCAGATGGACAGCACCGCTGAGCAATGGAAGCGGGTAGGCCTTTGGGGCAGCGGC
CAATAGCAGCTTTGCTCCTTCGCTTTCTGGGCTCAGAGGCTGGGAAGGGGTGGGTCCGGGGGCGGGCTCA
GGGGCGGGCTCAGGGGCGGGGCGGGCGCCCGAAGGTCCTCCGGAGGCCCGGCATTCTGCACGCTTCAAAA
GCGCACGTCTGCCGCGCTGTTCTCCTCTTCCTCATCTCCGGGCCTTTCGACCTGCAGCCCAAGCTTGGCA
ATCCGGTACTGTTGGTAAAGCCACCATGGAAGATGCCAAAAACATTAAGAAGGGCCCAGCGCCATTCTAC
CCACTCGAAGACGGGACCGCCGGCGAGCAGCTGCACAAAGCCATGAAGCGCTACGCCCTGGTGCCCGGCA
CCATCGCCTTTACCGACGCACATATCGAGGTGGACATTACCTACGCCGAGTACTTCGAGATGAGCGTTCG
GCTGGCAGAAGCTATGAAGCGCTATGGGCTGAATACAAACCATCGGATCGTGGTGTGCAGCGAGAATAGC
TTGCAGTTCTTCATGCCCGTGTTGGGTGCCCTGTTCATCGGTGTGGCTGTGGCCCCAGCTAACGACATCT
ACAACGAGCGCGAGCTGCTGAACAGCATGGGCATCAGCCAGCCCACCGTCGTATTCGTGAGCAAGAAAGG
GCTGCAAAAGATCCTCAACGTGCAAAAGAAGCTACCGATCATACAAAAGATCATCATCATGGATAGCAAG
ACCGACTACCAGGGCTTCCAAAGCATGTACACCTTCGTGACTTCCCATTTGCCACCCGGCTTCAACGAGT
ACGACTTCGTGCCCGAGAGCTTCGACCGGGACAAAACCATCGCCCTGATCATGAACAGTAGTGGCAGTAC
CGGATTGCCCAAGGGCGTAGCCCTACCGCACCGCACCGCTTGTGTCCGATTCAGTCATGCCCGCGACCCC
ATCTTCGGCAACCAGATCATCCCCGACACCGCTATCCTCAGCGTGGTGCCATTTCACCACGGCTTCGGCA
TGTTCACCACGCTGGGCTACTTGATCTGCGGCTTTCGGGTCGTGCTCATGTACCGCTTCGAGGAGGAGCT
ATTCTTGCGCAGCTTGCAAGACTATAAGATTCAATCTGCCCTGCTGGTGCCCACACTATTTAGCTTCTTC
GCTAAGAGCACTCTCATCGACAAGTACGACCTAAGCAACTTGCACGAGATCGCCAGCGGCGGGGCGCCGC
TCAGCAAGGAGGTAGGTGAGGCCGTGGCCAAACGCTTCCACCTACCAGGCATCCGCCAGGGCTACGGCCT
GACAGAAACAACCAGCGCCATTCTGATCACCCCCGAAGGGGACGACAAGCCTGGCGCAGTAGGCAAGGTG
GTGCCCTTCTTCGAGGCTAAGGTGGTGGACTTGGACACCGGTAAGACACTGGGTGTGAACCAGCGCGGCG
AGCTGTGCGTCCGTGGCCCCATGATCATGAGCGGCTACGTTAACAACCCCGAGGCTACAAACGCTCTCAT
CGACAAGGACGGCTGGCTGCACAGCGGCGACATCGCCTACTGGGACGAGGACGAGCACTTCTTCATCGTG
GACCGGCTGAAGAGCCTGATCAAATACAAGGGCTACCAGGTAGCCCCAGCCGAACTGGAGAGCATCCTGC
TGCAACACCCCAACATCTTCGACGCCGGGGTCGCCGGCCTGCCCGACGACGATGCCGGCGAGCTGCCCGC
CGCAGTCGTCGTGCTGGAACACGGTAAAACCATGACCGAGAAGGAGATCGTGGACTATGTGGCCAGCCAG
GTTACAACCGCCAAGAAGCTGCGCGGTGGTGTTGTGTTCGTGGACGAGGTGCCTAAAGGACTGACCGGCA
AGTTGGACGCCCGCAAGATCCGCGAGATTCTCATTAAGGCCAAGAAGGGCGGCAAGATCGCCGTGTAATT
CTAGTTGTTTAAACGAGCTCGGTGTGATTCTCTTCAGGAAGTCAGACCTTCCCTGGTTTACCTTTTTTCT
GGAAAAAGCCCAACTGGACTCCAGTCAGTAGGAAAGTGCCACAATTGTCACATGACCGGTACTGGAAGAA
ACTCTCCCATCCAACATCACCCAGTGGATGGAACATCCTGTAACTTTTCACTGCACTTGGCATTATTTTT
ATAAGCTGAATGTGATAATAAGGACACTATGGAAATGTCTGGATCATTCCGTTTGTGCGTACTTTGAGAT
TTGGTTTGGGATGTCATTGTTTTCACAGCACTTTTTTATCCTAATGTAAATGCTTTATTTATTTATTTGG
GCTACATTGTAAGATCCATCTACACAGTCGTTGTCCGACTTCACTTGATACTATATGATATGAACCTTTT
TTGGGTGGGGGGTGCGGGGCAGTTCACTCTGTCTCCCAGGCTGGAGTGCAATGGTGCAATCTTGGCTCAC
TATAGCCTTGACCTCTCAGGCTCAAGCGATTCTCCCACCTCAGCCATCCAAATAGCTGGGACCACAGGTG
TGCACCACCACGCCCGGCTAATTTTTTGTATTTTGTCTAGATATAGGGGCTCTCTATGTTGCTCAGGGTG
GTCTCGAATTCCTGGACTCAAGCAGTCTGCCCACCTCAGACTCCCAAAGCGGTGGAATTAGAGGCGTGAG
CCCCCATGCTTGGCCTTACCTTTCTACTTTTATAATTCTGTATGTTATTATTTTATGAACATGAAGAAAC
TTTAGTAAATGTACTTGTTTACATAGTTATGTGAATAGATTAGATAAACATAAAAGGAGGAGACATACAA
TGGGGGAAGAAGAAGAAGTCCCCTGTAAGATGTCACTGTCTGGGTTCCAGCCCTCCCTCAGATGTACTTT
GGCTTCAATGATTGGCAACTTCTACAGGGGCCAGTCTTTTGAACTGGACAACCTTACAAGTATATGAGTA
TTATTTATAGGTAGTTGTTTACATATGAGTCGGGACCAAAGAGAACTGGATCCACGTGAAGTCCTGTGTG
TGGCTGGTCCCTACCTGGGCAGTCTCATTTGCACCCATAGCCCCCATCTATGGACAGGCTGGGACAGAGG
CAGATGGGTTAGATCACACATAACAATAGGGTCTATGTCATATCCCAAGTGAACTTGAGCCCTGTTTGGG
CTCAGGAGATAGAAGACAAAATCTGTCTCCCACGTCTGCCATGGCATCAAGGGGGAAGAGTAGATGGTGC
TTGAGAATGGTGTGAAATGGTTGCCATCTCAGGAGTAGATGGCCCGGCTCACTTCTGGTTATCTGTCACC
CTGAGCCCATGAGCTGCCTTTTAGGGTACAGATTGCCTACTTGAGGACCTTGGCCGCTCTGTAAGCATCT
GACTCATCTCAGAAATGTCAATTCTTAAACACTGTGGCAACAGGACCTAGAATGGCTGACGCATTAAGGT
TTTCTTCTTGTGTCCTGTTCTATTATTGTTTTAAGACCTCAGTAACCATTTCAGCCTCTTTCCAGCAAAC
CCTTCTCCATAGTATTTCAGTCATGGAAGGATCATTTATGCAGGTAGTCATTCCAGGAGTTTTTGGTCTT
TTCTGTCTCAAGGCATTGTGTGTTTTGTTCCGGGACTGGTTTGGGTGGGACAAAGTTAGAATTGCCTGAA
GATCACACATTCAGACTGTTGTGTCTGTGGAGTTTTAGGAGTGGGGGGTGACCTTTCTGGTCTTTGCACT
TCCATCCTCTCCCACTTCCATCTGGCATCCCACGCGTTGTCCCCTGCACTTCTGGAAGGCACAGGGTGCT
GCTGCCTCCTGGTCTTTGCCTTTGCTGGGCCTTCTGTGCAGGACGCTCAGCCTCAGGGCTCAGAAGGTGC
CAGTCCGGTCCCAGGTCCCTTGTCCCTTCCACAGAGGCCTTCCTAGAAGATGCATCTAGAGTGTCAGCCT
TATCAGTGTTTAAGATTTTTCTTTTATTTTTAATTTTTTTGAGACAGAATCTCACTCTCTCGCCCAGGCT
GGAGTGCAACGGTACGATCTTGGCTCAGTGCAACCTCCGCCTCCTGGGTTCAAGCGATTCTCGTGCCTCA
GCCTCCGGAGTAGCTGGGATTGCAGGCACCCGCCACCACGCCTGGCTAATTTTTGTATTTTTAGTAGAGA
CGGGGTTTCACCATGTTGGTCAGGCTGGTCTCGAACTCCTGACCTCAGGTGATCCACCTTGGCCTCCGAA
AGTGCTGGGATTACAGGCGTGAGCCACCAGCCAGGCCAAGCTATTCTTTTAAAGTAAGCTTCCTGACGAC
ATGAAATAATTGGGGGTTTTGTTGTTTAGTTACATTAGGCTTTGCTATATCCCCAGGCCAAATAGCATGT
GACACAGGACAGCCATAGTATAGTGTGTCACTCGTGGTTGGTGTCCTTTCATGCTTCTGCCCTGTCAAAG
GTCCCTATTTGAAATGTGTTATAATACAAACAAGGAAGCACATTGTGTACAAAATACTTATGTATTTATG
AATCCATGACCAAATTAAATATGAAACCTTATATAAAAAAGTCGACCTGCAGGCATGCAAGCTGATCCGG
CTGCTAACAAAGCCCGAAAGGAAGCTGAGTTGGCTGCTGCCACCGCTGAGCAATAACTAGCATAACCCCT
TGGGGCGGCCGCTTCGAGCAGACATGATAAGATACATTGATGAGTTTGGACAAACCACAACTAGAATGCA
GTGAAAAAAATGCTTTATTTGTGAAATTTGTGATGCTATTGCTTTATTTGTAACCATTATAAGCTGCAAT
AAACAAGTTAACAACAACAATTGCATTCATTTTATGTTTCAGGTTCAGGGGGAGATGTGGGAGGTTTTTT
TAAGCAAGTAAAACCTCTACAAATGTGGTAAAATCGAATTTTAACAAAATATTAACGCTTACAATTTCCT
GATGCGGTATTTTCTCCTTACGCATCTGTGCGGTATTTCACACCGCATACGCGGATCTGCGCAGCACCAT
GGCCTGAAATAACCTCTGAAAGAGGAACTTGGTTAGGTACCTTCTGAGGCGGAAAGAACCAGCTGTGGAA
TGTGTGTCAGTTAGGGTGTGGAAAGTCCCCAGGCTCCCCAGCAGGCAGAAGTATGCAAAGCATGCATCTC
AATTAGTCAGCAACCAGGTGTGGAAAGTCCCCAGGCTCCCCAGCAGGCAGAAGTATGCAAAGCATGCATC
TCAATTAGTCAGCAACCATAGTCCCGCCCCTAACTCCGCCCATCCCGCCCCTAACTCCGCCCAGTTCCGC
CCATTCTCCGCCCCATGGCTGACTAATTTTTTTTATTTATGCAGAGGCCGAGGCCGCCTCGGCCTCTGAG
CTATTCCAGAAGTAGTGAGGAGGCTTTTTTGGAGGCCTAGGCTTTTGCAAAAAGCTTGATTCTTCTGACA
CAACAGTCTCGAACCAAAGGCTGGAGCCACCATGGCTTCCAAGGTGTACGACCCCGAGCAACGCAAACGC
ATGATCACTGGGCCTCAGTGGTGGGCTCGCTGCAAGCAAATGAACGTGCTGGACTCCTTCATCAACTACT
ATGATTCCGAGAAGCACGCCGAGAACGCCGTGATTTTTCTGCATGGTAACGCTGCCTCCAGCTACCTGTG
GAGGCACGTCGTGCCTCACATCGAGCCCGTGGCTAGATGCATCATCCCTGATCTGATCGGAATGGGTAAG
TCCGGCAAGAGCGGGAATGGCTCATATCGCCTCCTGGATCACTACAAGTACCTCACCGCTTGGTTCGAGC
TGCTGAACCTTCCAAAGAAAATCATCTTTGTGGGCCACGACTGGGGGGCTTGTCTGGCCTTTCACTACTC
CTACGAGCACCAAGACAAGATCAAGGCCATCGTCCATGCTGAGAGTGTCGTGGACGTGATCGAGTCCTGG
GACGAGTGGCCTGACATCGAGGAGGATATCGCCCTGATCAAGAGCGAAGAGGGCGAGAAAATGGTGCTTG
AGAATAACTTCTTCGTCGAGACCATGCTCCCAAGCAAGATCATGCGGAAACTGGAGCCTGAGGAGTTCGC
TGCCTACCTGGAGCCATTCAAGGAGAAGGGCGAGGTTAGACGGCCTACCCTCTCCTGGCCTCGCGAGATC
CCTCTCGTTAAGGGAGGCAAGCCCGACGTCGTCCAGATTGTCCGCAACTACAACGCCTACCTTCGGGCCA
GCGACGATCTGCCTAAGATGTTCATCGAGTCCGACCCTGGGTTCTTTTCCAACGCTATTGTCGAGGGAGC
TAAGAAGTTCCCTAACACCGAGTTCGTGAAGGTGAAGGGCCTCCACTTCAGCCAGGAGGACGCTCCAGAT
GAAATGGGTAAGTACATCAAGAGCTTCGTGGAGCGCGTGCTGAAGAACGAGCAGACCGGTGGTGGGAGCG
GAGGTGGCGGATCAGGTGGCGGAGGCTCCGGAGGGATTGAACAAGATGGATTGCACGCAGGTTCTCCGGC
CGCTTGGGTGGAGAGGCTATTCGGCTATGACTGGGCACAACAGACAATCGGCTGCTCTGATGCCGCCGTG
TTCCGGCTGTCAGCGCAGGGGCGCCCGGTTCTTTTTGTCAAGACCGACCTGTCCGGTGCCCTGAATGAAC
TGCAGGACGAGGCAGCGCGGCTATCGTGGCTGGCCACGACGGGCGTTCCTTGCGCAGCTGTGCTCGACGT
TGTCACTGAAGCGGGAAGGGACTGGCTGCTATTGGGCGAAGTGCCGGGGCAGGATCTCCTGTCATCTCAC
CTTGCTCCTGCCGAGAAAGTATCCATCATGGCTGATGCAATGCGGCGGCTGCATACGCTTGATCCGGCTA
CCTGCCCATTCGACCACCAAGCGAAACATCGCATCGAGCGAGCACGTACTCGGATGGAAGCCGGTCTTGT
CGATCAGGATGATCTGGACGAAGAGCATCAGGGGCTCGCGCCAGCCGAACTGTTCGCCAGGCTCAAGGCG
CGCATGCCCGACGGCGAGGATCTCGTCGTGACCCATGGCGATGCCTGCTTGCCGAATATCATGGTGGAAA
ATGGCCGCTTTTCTGGATTCATCGACTGTGGCCGGCTGGGTGTGGCGGACCGCTATCAGGACATAGCGTT
GGCTACCCGTGATATTGCTGAAGAGCTTGGCGGCGAATGGGCTGACCGCTTCCTCGTGCTTTACGGTATC
GCCGCTCCCGATTCGCAGCGCATCGCCTTCTATCGCCTTCTTGACGAGTTCTTCTGAGCGGGACTCTGGG
GTTCGAAATGACCGACCAAGCGACGCCCAACCTGCCATCACGATGGCCGCAATAAAATATCTTTATTTTC
ATTACATCTGTGTGTTGGTTTTTTGTGTGAATCGATAGCGATAAGGATCCTCTTTGCGCTTGCGTTTTCC
CTTGTCCAGATAGCCCAGTAGCTGACATTCATCCGGGGTCAGCACCGTTTCTGCGGACTGGCTTTCTACG
TAATGGTTTCTTAGACGTCAGGTGGCACTTTTCGGGGAAATGTGCGCGGAACCCCTATTTGTTTATTTTT
CTAAATACATTCAAATATGTATCCGCTCATGAGACAATAACCCTGATAAATGCTTCAATAATATTGAAAA
AGGAAGAGTATGAGTATTCAACATTTCCGTGTCGCCCTTATTCCCTTTTTTGCGGCATTTTGCCTTCCTG
TTTTTGCTCACCCAGAAACGCTGGTGAAAGTAAAAGATGCTGAAGATCAGTTGGGTGCACGAGTGGGTTA
CATCGAACTGGATCTCAACAGCGGTAAGATCCTTGAGAGTTTTCGCCCCGAAGAACGTTTTCCAATGATG
AGCACTTTCAAAGTTCTGCTATGTGGCGCGGTATTATCCCGTATTGACGCCGGGCAAGAGCAACTCGGTC
GCCGCATACACTATTCTCAGAATGACTTGGTTGAGTACTCACCAGTCACAGAAAAGCATCTTACGGATGG
CATGACAGTAAGAGAATTATGCAGTGCTGCCATAACCATGAGTGATAACACTGCGGCCAACTTACTTCTG
ACAACTATCGGAGGACCGAAGGAGCTAACCGCTTTTTTGCACAACATGGGGGATCATGTAACTCGCCTTG
ATCGTTGGGAACCGGAGCTGAATGAAGCCATACCAAACGACGAGCGTGACACCACGATGCCTGTAGCAAT
GGCAACAACGTTGCGCAAACTATTAACTGGCGAACTACTTACTCTAGCTTCCCGGCAACAATTAATAGAC
TGGATGGAGGCGGATAAAGTTGCAGGACCACTTCTGCGCTCGGCCCTTCCGGCTGGCTGGTTTATTGCTG
ATAAATCTGGAGCCGGTGAGCGTGGGTCTCGCGGTATCATTGCAGCACTGGGGCCAGATGGTAAGCCCTC
CCGTATCGTAGTTATCTACACGACGGGGAGTCAGGCAACTATGGATGAACGAAATAGACAGATCGCTGAG
ATAGGTGCCTCACTGATTAAGCATTGGTAATTCGAAATGACCGACCAAGCGACGCCCAACCGGTATCAGC
TCACTCAAAGGCGGTAATACGGTTATCCACAGAATCAGGGGATAACGCAGGAAAGAACATGTGAGCAAAA
GGCCAGCAAAAGGCCAGGAACCGTAAAAAGGCCGCGTTGCTGGCGTTTTTCCATAGGCTCCGCCCCCCTG
ACGAGCATCACAAAAATCGACGCTCAAGTCAGAGGTGGCGAAACCCGACAGGACTATAAAGATACCAGGC
GTTTCCCCCTGGAAGCTCCCTCGTGCGCTCTCCTGTTCCGACCCTGCCGCTTACCGGATACCTGTCCGCC
TTTCTCCCTTCGGGAAGCGTGGCGCTTTCTCATAGCTCACGCTGTAGGTATCTCAGTTCGGTGTAGGTCG
TTCGCTCCAAGCTGGGCTGTGTGCACGAACCCCCCGTTCAGCCCGACCGCTGCGCCTTATCCGGTAACTA
TCGTCTTGAGTCCAACCCGGTAAGACACGACTTATCGCCACTGGCAGCAGCCACTGGTAACAGGATTAGC
AGAGCGAGGTATGTAGGCGGTGCTACAGAGTTCTTGAAGTGGTGGCCTAACTACGGCTACACTAGAAGGA
CAGTATTTGGTATCTGCGCTCTGCTGAAGCCAGTTACCTTCGGAAAAAGAGTTGGTAGCTCTTGATCCGG
CAAACAAACCACCGCTGGTAGCGGTGGTTTTTTTGTTTGCAAGCAGCAGATTACGCGCAGAAAAAAAGGA
TTTCAAGAAGATCCTTTGATCTTTTCTACGGGGTCTGACGCTCAGTGGAACGAAAACTCACGTTAAGGGA
TTTTGGTCATGAGATTATCAAAAAGGATCTTCACCTAGATCCTTTTATAGTCCGGAAATACAGGAACGCA
CGCTGGATGGCCCTTCGCTGGGATGGTGAAACCATGAAAAATGGCAGCTTCAGTGGATTAAGTGGGGGTA
ATGTGGCCTGTACCCTCTGGTTGCATAGGTATTCATACGGTTAAAATTTATCAGGCGCGATTGCGGCAGT
TTTTCGGGTGGTTTGTTGCCATTTTTACCTGTCTGCTGCCGTGATCGCGCTGAACGCGTTTTAGCGGTGC
GTACAATTAAGGGATTATGGTAAATCCACTTACTGTCTGCCCTCGTAGCCATCGAGATAAACCGCAGTAC
TC
Features (pLannotate 1.2.2; 21 found; start..end, strand, type, name):
     40..539     +  promoter       PGK promoter: mouse phosphoglycerate kinase 1 promoter
    586..2238    +  CDS            luciferase: firefly luciferase synthetic luc2 version of the luciferase gene
   2689..2835    +  CDS            C9orf85 (fragment): CI085_HUMAN - Experimental evidence at protein level: Swiss-Prot protein existence level 1. From Homo sapiens (Human).
   2982..2998    +  terminator     tbb-2 terminator (fragment): tbb-2; transcription terminator for the C. elegans tubulin beta-2 gene
   4251..4457    +  CDS            C9orf85 (fragment): CI085_HUMAN - Experimental evidence at protein level: Swiss-Prot protein existence level 1. From Homo sapiens (Human).
   4800..4823    +  misc_feature   MCS (fragment): pUC18/19 multiple cloning site
   4830..4879    +  CDS            SET1 (fragment): solubility-enhancement tag derived from T7 phage gene 10B
   4887..4906    +  terminator     T7 terminator (fragment): transcription terminator for bacteriophage T7 RNA polymerase
   4928..5049    -  polyA_signal   SV40 poly(A) signal: SV40 polyadenylation signal
   5072..5140    -  CDS            large T antigen (fragment): large T antigen from SV40 (simian virus 40)
   5145..5177    +  rep_origin     M13 ori (fragment): M13 bacteriophage origin of replication; arrow indicates direction of (+) strand synthesis
   5178..5229    -  misc_feature   bom (fragment): basis of mobility region from pBR322
   5294..5651    +  promoter       SV40 promoter: SV40 enhancer and early promoter
   5702..6634    +  CDS            hRluc: Renilla luciferase human codon-optimized
   6685..7477    +  CDS            NeoR/KanR (fragment): aminoglycoside phosphotransferase from Tn5; aph(3')-II (or nptII); confers resistance to neomycin, kanamycin, and G418 (Geneticin®)
   7541..7589    +  polyA_signal   poly(A) signal: synthetic polyadenylation signal
   7610..7702    -  CDS            tnpA (fragment): TN5P_ECOLX - Also known as tnp. Experimental evidence at protein level: Swiss-Prot protein existence level 1. Mediates transposition of transposon Tn5 by a 'cut and paste' mechanism. First, the monomeric transposase binds the 19 bp inverted DNA repeats flanking the transposon. Then, dimerization of the DNA- bound transposase creates a synaptic DNA complex. After nicking of the first DNA strand, excision of the transposon proceeds through a series of intermediates. The transposase then mediates the insertion of the transposon at a new site by strand transfer. The activity of the wild- type tran
   7745..7849    +  promoter       AmpR promoter: bla
   7850..8710    +  CDS            AmpR: β-lactamase; bla; confers resistance to ampicillin, carbenicillin, and related antibiotics
   8868..9456    -  rep_origin     ori: high-copy-number ColE1/pMB1/pBR322/pUC origin of replication
   9572..9855    +  misc_feature   cer region: ColE1-derived recombination site that helps to maintain plasmids as monomers
