[The description below was written by a language model from this plasmid's Addgene catalogue record and pLannotate feature annotations shown in this document.]
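Description:
pmiRGLO-TNFRSF10B is a mammalian dual-luciferase reporter plasmid built on the Promega pmiRGLO backbone and designed to test whether a microRNA acts on a candidate 3′ UTR. It is propagated in E. coli as a high-copy plasmid through a ColE1/pUC-type origin with ampicillin selection (AmpR under its own bla promoter). A ColE1-derived cer region helps keep the plasmid monomeric. The sequenced record is about 9.9 kb, consistent with the stated backbone plus a roughly 2.5 kb insert.

The test cassette uses the mouse PGK-1 promoter to drive the synthetic firefly luciferase gene luc2. The human TNFRSF10B 3′ UTR was placed directly downstream of this coding sequence by Gibson assembly, which destroyed the NheI and XbaI cloning sites, and an SV40 polyadenylation signal is annotated beyond it. The insert itself is not annotated as such in the feature table. The short hits within that interval (C9orf85 fragments, a tbb-2 terminator fragment) are most likely incidental similarity matches rather than functional parts, as are several small fragment calls in the backbone.

A second, independent unit uses the SV40 enhancer/early promoter to express human codon-optimized Renilla luciferase, followed by a neomycin phosphotransferase coding sequence and a synthetic poly(A) signal. This unit supplies an internal normalization control and G418 selection in mammalian cells.

If a microRNA binds the UTR, firefly signal falls relative to Renilla. The associated publication concerns the miR-124 regulatory network in human neurogenesis, which suggests that this microRNA was the one tested, although the record does not say so explicitly.
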