Addgene plasmid #117373: pmiRGLO-TNFRSF10B
Purpose: Dual luciferase assay for miRNA-targeted UTR
Depositing lab: Volker Busskamp. Depositing organization: Technische Universitaet Dresden. Publication: Combined Experimental and System-Level Analyses Reveal the Complex Regulatory Network of miR-124 during Human Neurogenesis. Kutsche LK, Gysi DM, Fallmann J, Lenk K, Petri R, Swiersy A, Klapper SD, Pircs K, Khattak S, Stadler PF, Jakobsson J, Nowick K, Busskamp V. Cell Syst. 2018 Sep 28. pii: S2405-4712(18)30358-2. doi: 10.1016/j.cels.2018.08.011. PubMed 30292704.
Backbone
  Vector backbone: pmiRGLO
  Backbone manufacturer: Promega
  Backbone size w/o insert (bp): 7334
  Vector type: Mammalian Expression, Luciferase
  Selectable markers: Neomycin (select with G418)
Growth in bacteria
  Bacterial resistance: Ampicillin, 100 μg/mL
  Growth temperature: 37°C
  Growth strain: DH5alpha
  Copy number: High Copy
Gene/Insert
  Gene/Insert name: 3' UTR TNFRSF10B
  Species: H. sapiens (human)
  Insert size (bp): 2538
  Promoter: Murine PGK-1
  Tag / fusion protein: luciferase (N terminal on backbone)
  Cloning method: Gibson Cloning
  Sequencing primers: 5′ Fluc-F1 (AGAAGCTGCGCGGTGGTGTTGTG); 3′ T7terminal
Terms and licenses: Academic/Nonprofit Terms; Industry Terms: Not Available to Industry
Depositor comments: 5' NheI cloning site destroyed, 3' XbaI cloning site destroyed
How to cite: pmiRGLO-TNFRSF10B was a gift from Volker Busskamp (Addgene plasmid # 117373 ; http://n2t.net/addgene:117373 ; RRID:Addgene_117373)
